Addgene plasmid #205510: pDRF1-GW ymTq2-E2A-ymScarletl
Purpose: Expression of ymTq2-E2A-ymScarletl in yeast
Depositing lab: Bas Teusink. Depositing organization: Vrije Universiteit Amsterdam. Publication: Side-by-Side Systematic Characterization of Novel FPs in Budding Yeast. Botman D, de Groot DH, Wehrens M, van Rossum K, Yska S, van der Kieft B, Albert V, Minghetti N, Goedhart J, Teusink B. ACS Synth Biol. 2026 Apr 1. doi: 10.1021/acssynbio.5c00676. PubMed 41919951.
Backbone
  Vector backbone: pDRF1-GW
  Vector type: Yeast Expression
Growth in bacteria
  Bacterial resistance: Ampicillin, 100 μg/mL
  Growth temperature: 37°C
  Growth strain: DH5alpha
  Copy number: High Copy
Gene/Insert
  Gene/Insert name: ymTq2-E2A-ymScarletl
  Species: Synthetic
  Cloning method: Restriction Enzyme; 5′ cloning site unknown (unknown if destroyed); 3′ cloning site unknown (unknown if destroyed)
Terms and licenses: Academic/Nonprofit Terms; Industry Terms: Not Available to Industry
How to cite: pDRF1-GW ymTq2-E2A-ymScarletl was a gift from Bas Teusink (Addgene plasmid # 205510 ; http://n2t.net/addgene:205510 ; RRID:Addgene_205510)
