[The description below was written by a language model from this plasmid's Addgene catalogue record and pLannotate feature annotations shown in this document.]
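Description:
pDRF1-GW ymTq2-E2A-ymScarletl is an 8,440 nt yeast expression plasmid built on the Gateway-compatible pDRF1-GW backbone. It is an E. coli–yeast shuttle vector. In bacteria it replicates at high copy from a ColE1/pUC-type origin and is selected with ampicillin through the AmpR β-lactamase gene. In Saccharomyces cerevisiae it is maintained episomally by the 2μ origin and selected by uracil prototrophy through URA3 with its native promoter, a marker that can also be counterselected with 5-FOA. An f1 origin and remnants of lac, lacZα and pBluescript polylinker sequences are carried over from the parental cloning vectors.

The payload lies between attB1 and attB2 sites and consists of two fluorescent protein coding sequences in the same orientation: the cyan mTurquoise2, followed after a short gap by the red mScarlet-I. The "y" prefixes in the name suggest yeast-adapted versions, though the record does not say so explicitly. The unannotated interval between the two reading frames corresponds to the E2A element in the construct name. E2A is a viral 2A peptide that causes ribosomal skipping, so a single transcript yields two separate proteins in roughly equal amounts. An ADH1 terminator lies downstream of the cassette. The promoter driving expression is not named in the catalogue fields or the feature table; the region upstream of attB1 carries only fragmentary matches to yeast genomic sequence.

The stated purpose is expression of the cyan–red pair in yeast, and the associated publication concerns side-by-side characterisation of fluorescent proteins in budding yeast. In that setting, a co-translated pair of this kind would let one fluorophore act as an internal reference for the other.
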