Features (pLannotate 1.2.2; 26 found; start..end, strand, type, name):
      3..257     -  CDS            BRP1 (fragment): BRP1_YEAST - Protein predicted: Swiss-Prot protein existence level 4. From Saccharomyces cerevisiae (strain ATCC 204508 / S288c) (Baker's yeast).
    359..375     -  promoter       ARG4 promoter (fragment): S. cerevisiae ARG4
    480..563     +  CDS            YG007_YEAST: Protein predicted: Swiss-Prot protein existence level 4. From Saccharomyces cerevisiae (strain ATCC 204508 / S288c) (Baker's yeast).
    800..824     +  protein_bind   attB1: mutant version of attB; recombination site for the Gateway® BP reaction BP Clonase™
    831..1547    +  CDS            mTurquoise2: mTurquoise2 is a basic (constitutively fluorescent) cyan fluorescent protein published in 2012, derived from Aequorea victoria. It is reported to be a rapidly-maturing monomer with very low acid sensitivity.
   1623..2318    +  CDS            mScarlet-I: mScarlet-I is a basic (constitutively fluorescent) red fluorescent protein published in 2016, derived from synthetic construct. It is reported to be a rapidly-maturing monomer with moderate acid sensitivity.
   2330..2354    -  protein_bind   attB2: mutant version of attB; recombination site for the Gateway® BP reaction BP Clonase™
   2382..2408    +  misc_feature   MCS (fragment): pBluescript multiple cloning site
   2417..2435    -  promoter       T7 promoter: promoter for bacteriophage T7 RNA polymerase
   2436..2579    +  CDS            ADH1 (fragment): ADH1_YEAST - Also known as ADC1. Experimental evidence at protein level: Swiss-Prot protein existence level 1. This isozyme preferentially catalyzes the conversion of primary unbranched alcohols to their corresponding aldehydes. Also shows activity toward secondary alcohols. From Saccharomyces cerevisiae (strain ATCC 204508 / S288c) (Baker's yeast).
   2583..2770    +  terminator     ADH1 terminator: S. cerevisiae ADH1; transcription terminator for the S. cerevisiae alcohol dehydrogenase 1 (ADH1) gene
   2778..2935    +  CDS            lacZα (fragment): LacZα fragment of β-galactosidase; lacZ fragment
   2941..2992    -  misc_feature   bom (fragment): basis of mobility region from pBR322
   2997..3080    +  CDS            RAF1 (fragment): RAF_YEAST - Experimental evidence at transcript level: Swiss-Prot protein existence level 2. Antagonizes transcriptional repression of recombinase FLP by REP1-REP2. May play a role in plasmid partitioning. From Saccharomyces cerevisiae (strain ATCC 204508 / S288c) (Baker's yeast).
   3234..4580    -  rep_origin     2μ ori: yeast 2μ plasmid origin of replication
   4585..4601    -  promoter       tet promoter (fragment): E. coli promoter for tetracycline efflux protein gene
   4691..5494    -  CDS            URA3: orotidine-5'-phosphate decarboxylase, required for uracil biosynthesis; S. cerevisiae URA3; yeast auxotrophic marker, counterselectable with 5-fluoroorotic acid (5-FOA)
   5495..5710    -  promoter       URA3 promoter: S. cerevisiae URA3
   5821..5925    +  promoter       AmpR promoter: bla
   5926..6786    +  CDS            AmpR: β-lactamase; bla; confers resistance to ampicillin, carbenicillin, and related antibiotics
   6957..7545    +  rep_origin     ori: high-copy-number ColE1/pMB1/pBR322/pUC origin of replication
   7728..7820    +  CDS            lacI (fragment): lac repressor; lacI; The lac repressor binds to the lac operator to inhibit transcription in E. coli. This inhibition can be relieved by adding lactose or isopropyl-β-D-thiogalactopyranoside (IPTG).
   7833..7854    +  protein_bind   CAP binding site: CAP binding activates transcription in the presence of cAMP. E. coli catabolite activator protein
   7869..7899    +  promoter       lac promoter: promoter for the E. coli lac operon
   7907..7923    +  protein_bind   lac operator: The lac repressor binds to the lac operator to inhibit transcription in E. coli. This inhibition can be relieved by adding lactose or isopropyl-β-D-thiogalactopyranoside (IPTG). lac repressor encoded by lacI
   8004..8432    -  rep_origin     f1 ori (sequence partly withheld): f1 bacteriophage origin of replication; arrow indicates direction of (+) strand synthesis
>Addgene plasmid #205510 | pDRF1-GW ymTq2-E2A-ymScarletl | addgene full sequence | sequence record 407652 | Addgene NGS Result
CAAGCTTCCTGAAACGGAGAAACATAAACAGGCATTGCTGGGATCACCCATACATCACTCTGTTTTGCCT
GACCTTTTCCGGTAATTTGAAAACAAACCCGGTCTCGAAGCGGAGATCCGGCGATAATTACCGCAGAAAT
AAACCCATACACGAGACGTAGAACCAGCCGCACATGGCCGGAGAAACTCCTGCGAGAATTTCGTAAACTC
GCGCGCATTGCATCTGTATTTCCTAATGCGGCACTTCCAGGCCTCGATCGAGACCGTTTATCCATTGCTT
TTTTGTTGTCTTTTTCCCTCGTTCACAGAAAGTCTGAAGAAGCTATAGTAGAACTATGAGCTTTTTTTGT
TTCTGTTTTCCTTTTTTTTTTTTTTACCTCTGTGGAAATTGTTACTCTCACACTCTTTAGTTCGTTTGTT
TGTTTTGTTTATTCCAATTATGACCGGTGACGAAACGTGGTCGATGGTGGGTACCGCTTATGCTCCCCTC
CATTAGTTTCGATTATATAAAAAGGCCAAATATTGTATTATTTTCAAATGTCCTATCATTATCGTCTAAC
ATCTAATTTCTCTTAAATTTTTTCTCTTTCTTTCCTATAACACCAATAGTGAAAATCTTTTTTTCTTCTA
TATCTACAAAAACTTTTTTTTTCTATCAACCTCGTTGATAAATTTTTTCTTTAACAATCGTTAATAATTA
ATTAATTGGAAAATAACCATTTTTTCTCTCTTTTATACACACATTCAAAAGAAAGAAAAAAAATATACCC
CAGCCTCGACTAGTGAATTCGCGGCCATCACAAGTTTGTACAAAAAAGCAGGCTGCTAGCATGGTTAGTA
AAGGTGAAGAATTGTTCACTGGTGTAGTGCCAATTTTAGTAGAATTAGATGGTGACGTTAACGGTCATAA
GTTCTCTGTAAGCGGTGAAGGTGAAGGTGACGCAACATACGGTAAATTAACTTTGAAATTCATTTGTACT
ACAGGTAAATTACCAGTTCCATGGCCAACTTTGGTTACTACTTTGTCTTGGGGTGTTCAATGTTTCGCTA
GATACCCAGATCATATGAAGCAACATGATTTCTTTAAGTCTGCTATGCCAGAAGGTTACGTTCAAGAAAG
AACTATCTTCTTCAAGGATGATGGTAACTATAAGACTAGAGCTGAAGTTAAGTTCGAAGGAGATACTTTA
GTTAATAGAATTGAATTGAAGGGTATTGATTTTAAGGAAGATGGTAATATTTTGGGTCATAAGTTGGAAT
ATAATTACTTCTCTGATAACGTTTACATTACTGCTGATAAGCAAAAGAACGGTATTAAGGCGAACTTCAA
GATTAGACATAACATTGAAGATGGTGGTGTTCAATTAGCTGATCATTACCAACAAAACACTCCAATTGGT
GACGGTCCAGTTTTGTTGCCAGATAACCATTACTTGTCTACTCAATCTAAGTTGTCTAAGGATCCAAACG
AAAAGAGAGATCATATGGTTTTGTTGGAATTCGTTACTGCTGCTGGGATCACTTTAGGTATGGATGAATT
GTATAAAGGTTCTGGTGGCGCTACCAATTTCTCACTACTAAAACTGGCGGGTGACGTCGAATTGAATCCC
GGCCCTCCCGGGATGGTTAGTAAAGGTGAAGCTGTTATAAAAGAATTCATGAGGTTTAAAGTTCATATGG
AAGGTTCAATGAATGGTCATGAATTTGAAATTGAAGGTGAAGGTGAAGGTAGACCATATGAAGGTACACA
AACTGCTAAATTGAAAGTTACTAAAGGTGGTCCATTACCATTTTCTTGGGATATTTTGTCTCCACAATTC
ATGTATGGTTCTAGAGCTTTTATTAAGCATCCAGCTGATATTCCAGATTATTATAAACAATCTTTTCCTG
AAGGTTTTAAATGGGAAAGAGTTATGAATTTCGAAGATGGTGGTGCTGTTACTGTTACTCAAGATACTTC
TTTGGAAGATGGTACTTTAATCTATAAAGTTAAATTGAGAGGTACTAATTTTCCACCAGATGGTCCAGTT
ATGCAAAAGAAAACTATGGGTTGGGAAGCATCTACTGAAAGATTGTATCCAGAAGATGGTGTTTTGAAAG
GAGACATTAAGATGGCTTTGAGATTGAAAGATGGTGGTCGGTACCTGGCCGACTTCAAGACCACCTATAA
AGCTAAAAAACCAGTTCAAATGCCAGGTGCATATAATGTTGATAGAAAGTTAGATATAACGTCGCATAAC
GAGGACTATACTGTAGTTGAACAATATGAACGTAGTGAAGGTAGACATAGTACCGGAGGAATGGATGAAT
TGTATAAATAAGCGGCCGCACCCAGCTTTCTTGTACAAAGTGGTGTAGTTAATTCATGATGGCCGCTGCA
GGTCGACCTCGAGGGGGGGCCCGGTACCCAATTCGCCCTATAGTGAGTCGTATTACGCGCGGATCCAGCT
TTGGACTTCTTCGCCAGAGGTTTGGTCAAGTCTCCAATCAAGGTTGTCGGCTTGTCTACCTTGCCAGAAA
TTTACGAAAAGATGGAAAAGGGTCAAATCGTTGGTAGATACGTTGTTGACACTTCTAAATAAGCGAATTT
CTTATGATTTATGATTTTTATTATTAAATAAGTTATAAAAAAAATAAGTGTATACAAATTTTAAAGTGAC
TCTTAGGTTTTAAAACGAAAATTCTTATTCTTGAGTAACTCTTTCCTGTAGGTCAGGTTGCTTTCTCAGG
TATAGCATGAGGTCGCTCTTATTGACCACACCTCTACCGGCATGCCAATTCACTGGCCGTCGTTTTACAA
CGTCGTGACTGGGAAAACCCTGGCGTTACCCAACTTAATCGCCTTGCAGCACATCCCCCTTTCGCCAGCT
GGCGTAATAGCGAAGAGGCCCGCACCGATCGCCCTTCCCAACAGTTGCGCAGCCTGAATGGCGAATGGCG
CCTGATGCGGTATTTTCTCCTTACGCATCTGTGCGGTATTTCACACCGCATAATCGGATCGTACTTGTTA
CCCATCATTGAATTTTGAACATCCGAACCTGGGAGTTTTCCCTGAAACAGATAGTATATTTGAACCTGTA
TAATAATATATAGTCTAGCGCTTTACGGAAGACAATGTATGTATTTCGGTTCCTGGAGAAACTATTGCAT
CTATTGCATAGGTAATCTTGCACGTCGCATCCCCGGTTCATTTTCTGCGTTTCCATCTTGCACTTCAATA
GCATATCTTTGTTAACGAAGCATCTGTGCTTCATTTTGTAGAACAAAAATGCAACGCGAGAGCGCTAATT
TTTCAAACAAAGAATCTGAGCTGCATTTTTACAGAACAGAAATGCAACGCGAAAGCGCTATTTTACCAAC
GAAGAATCTGTGCTTCATTTTTGTAAAACAAAAATGCAACGCGAGAGCGCTAATTTTTCAAACAAAGAAT
CTGAGCTGCATTTTTACAGAACAGAAATGCAACGCGAGAGCGCTATTTTACCAACAAAGAATCTATACTT
CTTTTTTGTTCTACAAAAATGCATCCCGAGAGCGCTATTTTTCTAACAAAGCATCTTAGATTACTTTTTT
TCTCCTTTGTGCGCTCTATAATGCAGTCTCTTGATAACTTTTTGCACTGTAGGTCCGTTAAGGTTAGAAG
AAGGCTACTTTGGTGTCTATTTTCTCTTCCATAAAAAAAGCCTGACTCCACTTCCCGCGTTTACTGATTA
CTAGCGAAGCTGCGGGTGCATTTTTTCAAGATAAAGGCATCCCCGATTATATTCTATACCGATGTGGATT
GCGCATACTTTGTGAACAGAAAGTGATAGCGTTGATGATTCTTCATTGGTCAGAAAATTATGAACGGTTT
CTTCTATTTTGTCTCTATATACTACGTATAGGAAATGTTTACATTTTCGTATTGTTTTCGATTCACTCTA
TGAATAGTTCTTACTACAATTTTTTTGTCTAAAGAGTAATACTAGAGATAAACATAAAAAATGTAGAGGT
CGAGTTTAGATGCAAGTTCAAGGAGCGAAAGGTGGATGGGTAGGTTATATAGGGATATAGCACAGAGATA
TATAGCAAAGAGATACTTTTGAGCAATGTTTGTGGAAGCGGTATTCGCAATATTTTAGTAGCTCGTTACA
GTCCGGTGCGTTTTTGGTTTTTTGAAAGTGCGTCTTCAGAGCGCTTTTGGTTTTCAAAAGCGCTCTGAAG
TTCCTATACTTTCTAGCTAGAGAATAGGAACTTCGGAATAGGAACTTCAAAGCGTTTCCGAAAACGAGCG
CTTCCGAAAATGCAACGCGAGCTGCGCACATACAGCTCACTGTTCACGTCGCACCTATATCTGCGTGTTG
CCTGTATATATATATACATGAGAAGAACGGCATAGTGCGTGTTTATGCTTAAATGCGTACTTATATGCGT
CTATTTATGTAGGATGAAAGGTAGTCTAGTACCTCCTGTGATATTATCCCATTCCATGCGGGGTATCGTA
TGCTTCCTTCAGCACTACCCTTTAGCTGTTCTATATGCTGCCACTCCTCAATTGGATTAGTCTCATCCTT
CAATGCTATCATTTCCTTTGATATTGGATCGATCCGATGATAAGCTGTCAAACATGAGAATTGGGTAATA
ACTGATATAATTAAATTGAAGCTCTAATTTGTGAGTTTAGTATACATGCATTTACTTATAATACAGTTTT
TTAGTTTTGCTGGCCGCATCTTCTCAAATATGCTTCCCAGCCTGCTTTTCTGTAACGTTCACCCTCTACC
TTAGCATCCCTTCCCTTTGCAAATAGTCCTCTTCCAACAATAATAATGTCAGATCCTGTAGAGACCACAT
CATCCACGGTTCTATACTGTTGACCCAATGCGTCTCCCTTGTCATCTAAACCCACACCGGGTGTCATAAT
CAACCAATCGTAACCTTCATCTCTTCCACCCATGTCTCTTTGAGCAATAAAGCCGATAACAAAATCTTTG
TCGCTCTTCGCAATGTCAACAGTACCCTTAGTATATTCTCCAGTAGATAGGGAGCCCTTGCATGACAATT
CTGCTAACATCAAAAGGCCTCTAGGTTCCTTTGTTACTTCTTCTGCCGCCTGCTTCAAACCGCTAACAAT
ACCTGGGCCCACCACACCGTGTGCATTCGTAATGTCTGCCCATTCTGCTATTCTGTATACACCCGCAGAG
TACTGCAATTTGACTGTATTACCAATGTCAGCAAATTTTCTGTCTTCGAAGAGTAAAAAATTGTACTTGG
CGGATAATGCCTTTAGCGGCTTAACTGTGCCCTCCATGGAAAAATCAGTCAAGATATCCACATGTGTTTT
TAGTAAACAAATTTTGGGACCTAATGCTTCAACTAACTCCAGTAATTCCTTGGTGGTACGAACATCCAAT
GAAGCACACAAGTTTGTTTGCTTTTCGTGCATGATATTAAATAGCTTGGCAGCAACAGGACTAGGATGAG
TAGCAGCACGTTCCTTATATGTAGCTTTCGACATGATTTATCTTCGTTTCCTGCATGTTTTTGTTCTGTG
CAGTTGGGTTAAGAATACTGGGCAATTTCATGTTTCTTCAACACTACATATGCGTATATATACCAATCTA
AGTCTGTGCTCCTTCCTTCGTTCTTCCTTCTGTTCGGAGATTACCGAATCAAAAAAATTTCAAGGAAACC
GAAATCAAAAAAAAGAATAAAAAAAAAATGATGAATTGAAAAGCTAATTCTTGAAGACGAAAGGGCCTCG
TGATACGCCTATTTTTATAGGTTAATGTCATGATAATAATGGTTTCTTAGACGTCAGGTGGCACTTTTCG
GGGAAATGTGCGCGGAACCCCTATTTGTTTATTTTTCTAAATACATTCAAATATGTATCCGCTCATGAGA
CAATAACCCTGATAAATGCTTCAATAATATTGAAAAAGGAAGAGTATGAGTATTCAACATTTCCGTGTCG
CCCTTATTCCCTTTTTTGCGGCATTTTGCCTTCCTGTTTTTGCTCACCCAGAAACGCTGGTGAAAGTAAA
AGATGCTGAAGATCAGTTGGGTGCACGAGTGGGTTACATCGAACTGGATCTCAACAGCGGTAAGATCCTT
GAGAGTTTTCGCCCCGAAGAACGTTTTCCAATGATGAGCACTTTTAAAGTTCTGCTATGTGGCGCGGTAT
TATCCCGTATTGACGCCGGGCAAGAGCAACTCGGTCGCCGCATACACTATTCTCAGAATGACTTGGTTGA
GTACTCACCAGTCACAGAAAAGCATCTTACGGATGGCATGACAGTAAGAGAATTATGCAGTGCTGCCATA
ACCATGAGTGATAACACTGCGGCCAACTTACTTCTGACAACGATCGGAGGACCGAAGGAGCTAACCGCTT
TTTTGCACAACATGGGGGATCATGTAACTCGCCTTGATCGTTGGGAACCGGAGCTGAATGAAGCCATACC
AAACGACGAGCGTGACACCACGATGCCTGTAGCAATGGCAACAACGTTGCGCAAACTATTAACTGGCGAA
CTACTTACTCTAGCTTCCCGGCAACAATTAATAGACTGGATGGAGGCGGATAAAGTTGCAGGACCACTTC
TGCGCTCGGCCCTTCCGGCTGGCTGGTTTATTGCTGATAAATCTGGAGCCGGTGAGCGTGGGTCTCGCGG
TATCATTGCAGCACTGGGGCCAGATGGTAAGCCCTCCCGTATCGTAGTTATCTACACGACGGGGAGTCAG
GCAACTATGGATGAACGAAATAGACAGATCGCTGAGATAGGTGCCTCACTGATTAAGCATTGGTAACTGT
CAGACCAAGTTTACTCATATATACTTTAGATTGATTTAAAACTTCATTTTTAATTTAAAAGGATCTAGGT
GAAGATCCTTTTTGATAATCTCATGACCAAAATCCCTTAACGTGAGTTTTCGTTCCACTGAGCGTCAGAC
CCCGTAGAAAAGATCAAAGGATCTTCTTGAGATCCTTTTTTTCTGCGCGTAATCTGCTGCTTGCAAACAA
AAAAACCACCGCTACCAGCGGTGGTTTGTTTGCCGGATCAAGAGCTACCAACTCTTTTTCCGAAGGTAAC
TGGCTTCAGCAGAGCGCAGATACCAAATACTGTTCTTCTAGTGTAGCCGTAGTTAGGCCACCACTTCAAG
AACTCTGTAGCACCGCCTACATACCTCGCTCTGCTAATCCTGTTACCAGTGGCTGCTGCCAGTGGCGATA
AGTCGTGTCTTACCGGGTTGGACTCAAGACGATAGTTACCGGATAAGGCGCAGCGGTCGGGCTGAACGGG
GGGTTCGTGCACACAGCCCAGCTTGGAGCGAACGACCTACACCGAACTGAGATACCTACAGCGTGAGCTA
TGAGAAAGCGCCACGCTTCCCGAAGGGAGAAAGGCGGACAGGTATCCGGTAAGCGGCAGGGTCGGAACAG
GAGAGCGCACGAGGGAGCTTCCAGGGGGAAACGCCTGGTATCTTTATAGTCCTGTCGGGTTTCGCCACCT
CTGACTTGAGCGTCGATTTTTGTGATGCTCGTCAGGGGGGCGGAGCCTATGGAAAAACGCCAGCAACGCG
GCCTTTTTACGGTTCCTGGCCTTTTGCTGGCCTTTTGCTCACATGTTCTTTCCTGCGTTATCCCCTGATT
CTGTGGATAACCGTATTACCGCCTTTGAGTGAGCTGATACCGCTCGCCGCAGCCGAACGACCGAGCGCAG
CGAGTCAGTGAGCGAGGAAGCGGAAGAGCGCCCAATACGCAAACCGCCTCTCCCCGCGCGTTGGCCGATT
CATTAATGCAGCTGGCACGACAGGTTTCCCGACTGGAAAGCGGGCAGTGAGCGCAACGCAATTAATGTGA
GTTAGCTCACTCATTAGGCACCCCAGGCTTTACACTTTATGCTTCCGGCTCGTATGTTGTGTGGAATTGT
GAGCGGATAACAATTTCACACAGGAAACAGCTATGACCATGATTACGCCAAGCTTACCGCATCAGGAAAT
TGTAAGCGTTAATATTTTGTTAAAATTCGCGTTAAATTTTTGTTAAATCAGCTCATTTTTTAACCAATAG
GCCGAAATCGGCAAAATCCCTTATAAATCAAAAGAATAGACCGAGATAGGGT
[37 nt withheld, positions 8103-8139]
AAAGAACGTGGACTCCAACGTCAAAGG
[49 nt withheld, positions 8167-8215]
T
[91 nt withheld, positions 8217-8307]
G
[124 nt withheld, positions 8309-8432]
CCATTCGC
